Addgene plasmid #176754: AAV-mDlx-jGCaMP8m-WPRE
Purpose: jGCaMP8m expression in GABA-ergic interneurons under the control of mDlx enhancer
Depositing lab: Loren Looger. Depositing organization: HHMI, Janelia Research Campus.
Backbone
  Vector backbone: AAV
  Vector type: Mammalian Expression, AAV
Growth in bacteria
  Bacterial resistance: Ampicillin, 100 μg/mL
  Growth temperature: 30°C
  Growth strain: NEB Stable
  Copy number: Low Copy
Gene/Insert
  Gene/Insert name: jGCaMP8m
  Species: R. norvegicus (rat), G. gallus (chicken); A. victoria (jellyfish)
  Insert size (bp): 1269
  Promoter: mDlx
  Tag / fusion protein: 6xHis (N terminal on insert)
  Cloning method: Gibson Cloning
Terms and licenses: Academic/Nonprofit Terms; Industry Terms: Not Available to Industry
How to cite: AAV-mDlx-jGCaMP8m-WPRE was a gift from Loren Looger (Addgene plasmid # 176754 ; http://n2t.net/addgene:176754 ; RRID:Addgene_176754) For viral preps, please replace (Addgene plasmid # 176754) in the above sentence with: (Addgene viral prep # 176754-AAV1), (Addgene viral prep # 176754-AAV9), or (Addgene viral prep # 176754-AAVrg)
