[The description below was written by a language model from this plasmid's Addgene catalogue record and pLannotate feature annotations shown in this document.]
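Description:
AAV-mDlx-jGCaMP8m-WPRE is an adeno-associated virus transfer plasmid for mammalian expression, designed to deliver the genetically encoded calcium indicator jGCaMP8m to GABAergic interneurons. The expression cassette sits between two AAV2 inverted terminal repeats, which provide the cis signals needed for replication and packaging of the genome into AAV capsids. The bacterial backbone carries a ColE1/pUC-type origin, an f1 phage origin and a β-lactamase gene with its own promoter for ampicillin selection. Although the annotated origin is of the high-copy type, the catalogue lists the plasmid as low copy and names a recombination-deficient growth strain, consistent with the usual care taken to preserve ITRs. Short lacI, lacZα, MCS and SV40 large T fragments in the table are backbone remnants with no functional role.

Expression is driven by the mDlx enhancer, which restricts expression to forebrain interneurons. The automated annotation does not label it, but it presumably occupies the unannotated stretch between the upstream ITR and the chimeric β-globin/immunoglobulin intron that precedes the coding sequence and aids transcript processing. The 1,269 bp insert encodes jGCaMP8m with an N-terminal 6xHis tag; the annotation tool recognises most of it as a GCaMP6s fragment because of sequence similarity among GCaMP family sensors, which combine GFP-derived and calmodulin-related domains from jellyfish, rat and chicken sources. Downstream, a WPRE enhances transcript stability and expression, and an SV40 polyadenylation signal terminates the message. The construct is used to make recombinant AAV for interneuron-targeted calcium imaging of neural activity, and the record indicates that viral preparations exist in the AAV1, AAV9 and retrograde serotypes.
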