Features (pLannotate 1.2.2; 15 found; start..end, strand, type, name):
    111..167     -  CDS            lacI (fragment): lac repressor; lacI; The lac repressor binds to the lac operator to inhibit transcription in E. coli. This inhibition can be relieved by adding lactose or isopropyl-β-D-thiogalactopyranoside (IPTG).
    350..938     -  rep_origin     ori: high-copy-number ColE1/pMB1/pBR322/pUC origin of replication
   1109..1969    -  CDS            AmpR: β-lactamase; bla; confers resistance to ampicillin, carbenicillin, and related antibiotics
   1970..2074    -  promoter       AmpR promoter: bla
   2127..2555    -  rep_origin     f1 ori (sequence partly withheld): f1 bacteriophage origin of replication; arrow indicates direction of (+) strand synthesis
   2560..2629    -  CDS            lacZα (fragment): LacZα fragment of β-galactosidase; lacZ fragment
   2624..2756    -  repeat_region  AAV2 ITR (fragment): inverted terminal repeat of adeno-associated virus serotype 2 inverted
   3344..3373    -  misc_feature   MCS (fragment): pBluescript multiple cloning site
   3507..3639    +  intron         chimeric intron: chimera between introns from human β-globin and immunoglobulin heavy chain genes
   3786..4956    +  CDS            GCaMP6s (fragment): improved fluorescent protein-based calcium sensor (Chen et al., 2013)
   4971..5559    +  misc_feature   WPRE: woodchuck hepatitis virus posttranscriptional regulatory element
   5560..5579    +  misc_feature   MCS (fragment): pBluescript multiple cloning site
   5608..5729    -  polyA_signal   SV40 poly(A) signal: SV40 polyadenylation signal
   5752..5820    -  CDS            large T antigen (fragment): large T antigen from SV40 (simian virus 40)
   5891..117     +  repeat_region  AAV2 ITR (across the origin): inverted terminal repeat of adeno-associated virus serotype 2 inverted
>Addgene plasmid #176754 | AAV-mDlx-jGCaMP8m-WPRE | addgene full sequence | sequence record 349051 | Addgene NGS Result
GAGTTGGCCACTCCCTCTCTGCGCGCTCGCTCGCTCACTGAGGCCGGGCGACCAAAGGTCGCCCGACGCC
CGGGCTTTGCCCGGGCGGCCTCAGTGAGCGAGCGAGCGCGCAGCTGCATTAATGAATCGGCCAACGCGCG
GGGAGAGGCGGTTTGCGTATTGGGCGCTCTTCCGCTTCCTCGCTCACTGACTCGCTGCGCTCGGTCGTTC
GGCTGCGGCGAGCGGTATCAGCTCACTCAAAGGCGGTAATACGGTTATCCACAGAATCAGGGGATAACGC
AGGAAAGAACATGTGAGCAAAAGGCCAGCAAAAGGCCAGGAACCGTAAAAAGGCCGCGTTGCTGGCGTTT
TTCCATAGGCTCCGCCCCCCTGACGAGCATCACAAAAATCGACGCTCAAGTCAGAGGTGGCGAAACCCGA
CAGGACTATAAAGATACCAGGCGTTTCCCCCTGGAAGCTCCCTCGTGCGCTCTCCTGTTCCGACCCTGCC
GCTTACCGGATACCTGTCCGCCTTTCTCCCTTCGGGAAGCGTGGCGCTTTCTCATAGCTCACGCTGTAGG
TATCTCAGTTCGGTGTAGGTCGTTCGCTCCAAGCTGGGCTGTGTGCACGAACCCCCCGTTCAGCCCGACC
GCTGCGCCTTATCCGGTAACTATCGTCTTGAGTCCAACCCGGTAAGACACGACTTATCGCCACTGGCAGC
AGCCACTGGTAACAGGATTAGCAGAGCGAGGTATGTAGGCGGTGCTACAGAGTTCTTGAAGTGGTGGCCT
AACTACGGCTACACTAGAAGAACAGTATTTGGTATCTGCGCTCTGCTGAAGCCAGTTACCTTCGGAAAAA
GAGTTGGTAGCTCTTGATCCGGCAAACAAACCACCGCTGGTAGCGGTGGTTTTTTTGTTTGCAAGCAGCA
GATTACGCGCAGAAAAAAAGGATCTCAAGAAGATCCTTTGATCTTTTCTACGGGGTCTGACGCTCAGTGG
AACGAAAACTCACGTTAAGGGATTTTGGTCATGAGATTATCAAAAAGGATCTTCACCTAGATCCTTTTAA
ATTAAAAATGAAGTTTTAAATCAATCTAAAGTATATATGAGTAAACTTGGTCTGACAGTTACCAATGCTT
AATCAGTGAGGCACCTATCTCAGCGATCTGTCTATTTCGTTCATCCATAGTTGCCTGACTCCCCGTCGTG
TAGATAACTACGATACGGGAGGGCTTACCATCTGGCCCCAGTGCTGCAATGATACCGCGAGACCCACGCT
CACCGGCTCCAGATTTATCAGCAATAAACCAGCCAGCCGGAAGGGCCGAGCGCAGAAGTGGTCCTGCAAC
TTTATCCGCCTCCATCCAGTCTATTAATTGTTGCCGGGAAGCTAGAGTAAGTAGTTCGCCAGTTAATAGT
TTGCGCAACGTTGTTGCCATTGCTACAGGCATCGTGGTGTCACGCTCGTCGTTTGGTATGGCTTCATTCA
GCTCCGGTTCCCAACGATCAAGGCGAGTTACATGATCCCCCATGTTGTGCAAAAAAGCGGTTAGCTCCTT
CGGTCCTCCGATCGTTGTCAGAAGTAAGTTGGCCGCAGTGTTATCACTCATGGTTATGGCAGCACTGCAT
AATTCTCTTACTGTCATGCCATCCGTAAGATGCTTTTCTGTGACTGGTGAGTACTCAACCAAGTCATTCT
GAGAATAGTGTATGCGGCGACCGAGTTGCTCTTGCCCGGCGTCAATACGGGATAATACCGCGCCACATAG
CAGAACTTTAAAAGTGCTCATCATTGGAAAACGTTCTTCGGGGCGAAAACTCTCAAGGATCTTACCGCTG
TTGAGATCCAGTTCGATGTAACCCACTCGTGCACCCAACTGATCTTCAGCATCTTTTACTTTCACCAGCG
TTTCTGGGTGAGCAAAAACAGGAAGGCAAAATGCCGCAAAAAAGGGAATAAGGGCGACACGGAAATGTTG
AATACTCATACTCTTCCTTTTTCAATATTATTGAAGCATTTATCAGGGTTATTGTCTCATGAGCGGATAC
ATATTTGAATGTATTTAGAAAAATAAACAAATAGGGGTTCCGCGCACATTTCCCCGAAAAGTGCCACCTA
AATTGTAAGCGTTAATATTTTGTTAAAATTCGCGTTAAATTTTTGTTAAATCAGCTCATTTTTTAACCAA
TAGGCCGAAATCGGCAAAATCCCTTATAAATCAAAAGAATAGACCGAGATAGGGT
[37 nt withheld, positions 2226-2262]
AAAGAACGTGGACTCCAACGTCAAAGG
[49 nt withheld, positions 2290-2338]
T
[91 nt withheld, positions 2340-2430]
G
[124 nt withheld, positions 2432-2555]
CCCATTCGCCATTCAGGCTGCGCAACTGTTGGGAAGGGCGATCGGTGCGGGCCTCTTCGCTATTACGCCA
GCTGCGCGCTCGCTCGCTCACTGAGGCCGCCCGGGCAAAGCCCGGGCGTCGGGCGACCTTTGGTCGCCCG
GCCTCAGTGAGCGAGCGAGCGCGCAGAGAGGGAGTGGCCAACTCCATCACTAGGGGTTCCTTGTAGTTAA
TGATTAACCCGCCATGCTACTTATCTACGTAGCCATGCTCTAGGAAGATCTTATACACTCACAGTGGTTT
GGCATATATTTGGTGAAATTTTTTAAGGAAAAATTAGTGTTGGTTTCGATATATGGTAGCTTTTTCTCTA
ACATAATTTGAATAATTCAGCAAAGCCCTACTACCAGCTGTACTTCTGCAGCCTCTTCCATTCTTTCCAG
CATTATAATTTTGGTTAATTTTCAATTTTAGGTCCTACGTCTCTGCAATTTGTGTATGAATAACAGAATA
ATTTCCCTCTTTTGTTTCGCCTTTCCTGTTCCTGAATCTAAATAAAGATGGCTTTTTAGTATTAAAAGTG
GAAGAAAATTACAGGTAATTATCTTTGACGGTAAAAACGCTGTAATCAGCGGGCTACATGAAAAATTACT
CTAATTATGGCTGCATTTAAGAGAATGGAAAAAAACCTTCTTGTGGATAAAAACCTTAAATTGTCCCCAA
TGTCTGCTTCAAATTGGATGGCACTGCAGCTGGAGGCTTTGTTCAGAATTGATCCTGGGGAGCTACGAAC
CCAAAGTTTCACAGTAGGAAGCTTGATATCGAATTCCTGCAGCCCGGGCTGGGCATAAAAGTCAGGGCAG
AGCCATCTATTGCTTACATTTGCTTCTAGCCTGCAGGTCGAGGAGCGCAGCCTTCCAGAAGCAGAGCGCG
GCGCCTTAAGCTGCAGAAGTTGGTCGTGAGGCACTGGGCAGGTAAGTATCAAGGTTACAAGACAGGTTTA
AGGAGACCAATAGAAACTGGGCTTGTCGAGACAGAGAAGACTCTTGCGTTTCTGATAGGCACCTATTGGT
CTTACTGACATCCACTTTGCCTTTCTCTCCACAGGTGTCCACTCCCAGTTCAATTACAGCGCTAGCAAGG
ATCCACCCGCCACCATGCATCATCACCATCATCACACGCGTCGCAAGAAGACCTTCAAGGAGGTGGCCAC
CGCCGTGAAGATCATCGGCCGCCTGATGGGCCTGAAGATCAACGTCTATATCAAGGCCGACAAGCAGAAG
AACGGCATCAAGGCGAACTTCCACATCCGCCACAACATCGAGGACGGCGGCGTGCAGCTCGCCTACCACT
ACCAGCAGAACACCCCCATCGGCGACGGCCCCGTGCTGCTGCCCGACAACCACTACCTGAGCGTGGAGTC
CAAACTTTCGAAAGACCCCAACGAGAAGCGCGATCACATGGTCCTGCTGGAGTTCGTGACCGCCGCCGGG
ATCACTCTCGGCATGGACGAGCTGTACAAGGGCGGTACCGGAGGGAGCATGGTGAGCAAGGGCGAGGAGC
TGTTCACCGGGGTGGTGCCCATCCTGGTCGAGCTGGACGGCGACGTAAACGGCCACAAGTTCAGCGTGTC
CGGCGAGGGTGAGGGCGATGCCACCTACGGCAAGCTGACCCTGAAGTTCATCTGCACCACCGGCAAGCTG
CCCGTGCCCTGGCCCACCCTCGTGACCACCCTGACCTACGGCGTGCAGTGCTTCAGCCGCTACCCCGACC
ACATGAAGCAGCACGACTTCTTCAAGTCCGCCATGCCCGAAGGCTACATCCAGGAGCGCACCATCTTCTT
CAAGGACGACGGCAACTACAAGACCCGCGCCGAGGTGAAGTTCGAGGGCGACACCCTGGTGAACCGCATC
GAGCTGAAGGGCATCGACTTCAAGGAGGACGGCAACATCCTGGGGCACAAGCTGGAGTACAACCTGCCGG
ACCAACTGACTGAAGAGCAGATCGCAGAATACAAAGAGGCTTTCTCCCTATTTGACAAGGACGGGGATGG
GACAATAACAACCAAGGAGCTGGGGACGGTGATGCGGTCTCTGGGGCAGAACCCCACAGAAGCAGAGCTG
CAGGACATGATCAATGAAGTAGATGCCGACGGTGACGGCACAATCGACTTCCCTGAGTTCCTGACAATGA
TGGCAAGAAAAATGAAATACAGGGACACGGAAGAAGAAATTAGAGAAGCGTTCGGTGTGTTTGATAAGGA
TGGCAATGGCTACATCAGTGCAGCAGAGCTTCGCCACGTGATGACAAACCTTGGAGAGAAGTTAACAGAT
GAAGAGGTTGATGAAATGATCAGGGAAGCAGACATCGATGGGGATGGTCAGGTAAACTACGAAGAGTTTG
TACAAATGATGACAGCGAAGTAAAAGCTTATCGATAATCAACCTCTGGATTACAAAATTTGTGAAAGATT
GACTGGTATTCTTAACTATGTTGCTCCTTTTACGCTATGTGGATACGCTGCTTTAATGCCTTTGTATCAT
GCTATTGCTTCCCGTATGGCTTTCATTTTCTCCTCCTTGTATAAATCCTGGTTGCTGTCTCTTTATGAGG
AGTTGTGGCCCGTTGTCAGGCAACGTGGCGTGGTGTGCACTGTGTTTGCTGACGCAACCCCCACTGGTTG
GGGCATTGCCACCACCTGTCAGCTCCTTTCCGGGACTTTCGCTTTCCCCCTCCCTATTGCCACGGCGGAA
CTCATCGCCGCCTGCCTTGCCCGCTGCTGGACAGGGGCTCGGCTGTTGGGCACTGACAATTCCGTGGTGT
TGTCGGGGAAATCATCGTCCTTTCCTTGGCTGCTCGCCTGTGTTGCCACCTGGATTCTGCGCGGGACGTC
CTTCTGCTACGTCCCTTCGGCCCTCAATCCAGCGGACCTTCCTTCCCGCGGCCTGCTGCCGGCTCTGCGG
CCTCTTCCGCGTCTTCGCCTTCGCCCTCAGACGAGTCGGATCTCCCTTTGGGCCGCCTCCCCGCATCGAT
ACCGTCGACCTCGACCCGGGCGGCCGCTTCGAGCAGACATGATAAGATACATTGATGAGTTTGGACAAAC
CACAACTAGAATGCAGTGAAAAAAATGCTTTATTTGTGAAATTTGTGATGCTATTGCTTTATTTGTAACC
ATTATAAGCTGCAATAAACAAGTTAACAACAACAATTGCATTCATTTTATGTTTCAGGTTCAGGGGGAGA
TGTGGGAGGTTTTTTAAAGCAAGTAAAACCTCTACAAATGTGGTAAAATCGATAAGGATCTTCCTAGAGC
ATGGCTACGTAGATAAGTAGCATGGCGGGTTAATCATTAACTACAAGGAACCCCTAGTGATG
